>Addgene plasmid #63552 | pFusX4-64 | depositor partial sequence | sequence record 105625 | pFusX4_TTT
AGTCTTAAGCGTCTCCCCTGACCCCGGACCAAGTGGTGGCTATCGCCAGCAACGGTGGCGGCAAGCAAGC
GCTCGAAACGGTGCAGCGGCTGTTGCCGGTGCTGTGCCAGGACCATGGCCTGACCCCGGACCAAGTGGTG
GCTATCGCCAGCAACGGTGGCGGCAAGCAAGCGCTCGAAACGGTGCAGCGGCTGTTGCCGGTGCTGTGCC
AGGACCATGGCCTGACCCCGGACCAAGTGGTGGCTATCGCCAGCAACGGTGGCGGCAAGCAAGCGCTCGA
AACGGTGCAGCGGCTGTTGCCGGTGCTGTGCCAGGACCATGGCCGAGACGTC
