>Addgene plasmid #63552 | pFusX4-64 | depositor partial sequence | sequence record 105626 | FusX4
CGTCTCCCCTGACCCCGGACCAAGTGGTGGCTATCGAGACCGGCGCCGCTACGGGCGCGTCCCATTCGCC
ATTCAGGCTGCGCAACTGTTGGGAAGGGCGATCGGTGCGGGCTCTTCGCTATTACGCCAGCTGGCGAAAG
GGGGATGTGCTGCAAGGCGATTAAGTTGGGAACGCCAGGGTTTTCCCAGTCACGACGTTGTAAAACGACG
GCCAGTGAGCGCGCGTAATCGACTCACTATAGGGCGAATTGGGTACCGGGCCCCCCCTCGAGGTCCTCCA
GCTTTTGTTCCCTTTAGTGAGGGTTAATTGCGCGCTTGGCGTAATCATGGTCATAGCTGTTTCCTGTGTG
AAATTGTTATCCGCTCACAATTCCACACAACATACGAGCCGGAAGCATAAAGTGTAAAGCCTGGGGTGCC
TAATGAGTGAGCTAACTCACATTAATTGCGTTGCGCTCACTGCCCGCTTTCCACCGGTGGTCTCTGGCGG
CAAGCAAGCGCTCGAAACGGTGCAGCGGCTGTTGCCGGTGCTGTGCCAGGACCATGGCCGAGACGTCTAG
ACCAGCCAGGACAGAAATGCCTCGACTTCGCTGCTACCCAAGGTTGCCGGGTGACGCACACCGTGGAAAC
GGATGAAGGCACGAACCCAGTGGACATAAGCCTGTTCGGTTCGTAAGCTGTAATGCAAGTAGCGTATGCG
CTCACGCAACTGGTCCAGAACCTTGACCGAACGCAGCGGTGGTAACGGCGCAGTGGCGGTTTTCATGGCT
TGTTATGACTGTTTTTTTGGGGTACAGTCTATGCCTCGGGCATCCAAGCAGCAAGCGCGTTACGCCGTGG
GTCGATGTTTGATGTTATGGAGCAGCAACGATGTTACGCAGCAGGGCAGTCGCCCTAAAACAAAGTTAAA
CATTATGAGGGAAGCGGTGATCGCCGAAGTATCGACTCAACTATCAGAGGTAGTTGGCGTCATCGAGCGC
CATCTCGAACCGACGTTGCTGGCCGTACATTTGTACGGCTCCGCAGTGGATGGCGGCCTGAAGCCACACA
GTGATATTGATTTGCTGGTTACGGTGACCGTAAGGCTTGATGAAACAACGCGGCGAGCTTTGATCAACGA
CCTTTTGGAAACTTCGGCTTCCCCTGGAGAGAGCGAGATTCTCCGCGCTGTAGAAGTCACCATTGTTGTG
CACGACGACATCATTCCGTGGCGTTATCCAGCTAAGCGCGAACTGCAATTTGGAGAATGGCAGCGCAATG
ACATTCTTGCAGGTATCTTCGAGCCAGCCACGATCGACATTGATCTGGCTATCTTGCTGACAAAAGCAAG
AGAACATAGCGTTGCCTTGGTAGGTCCAGCGGCGGAGGAACTCTTTGATCCGGTTCCTGAACAGGATCTA
TTTGAGGCGCTAAATGAAACCTTAACGCTATGGAACTCGCCGCCCGACTGGGCTGGCGATGAGCGAAATG
TAGTGCTTACGTTGTCCCGCATTTGGTACAGCGCAGTAACCGGCAAAATCGCGCCGAAGGATGTCGCTGC
CGACTGGGCAATGGAGCGCCTGCCGGCCCAGTATCAGCCCGTCATACTTGAAGCTAGACAGGCTTATCTT
GGACAAGAAGAAGATCGCTTGGCCTCGCGCGCAGATCAGTTGGAAGAATTTGTCCACTACGTGAAAGGCG
AGATCACCAAGGTAGTCGGCAAATAACCCTCGAGCCACCCATGACCAAAATCCCTTAACGTGAGTTACGC
GTCGTTCCACTGAGCGTCAGACCCCGTAGAAAAGATCAAAGGATCTTCTTGAGATCCTTTTTTTCTGCGC
GTAATCTGCTGCTTGCAAACAAAAAAACCACCGCTACCAGCGGTGGTTTGTTTGCCGGATCAAGAGCTAC
CAACTCTTTTTCCGAAGGTAACTGGCTTCAGCAGAGCGCAGATACCAAATACTGTCCTTCTAGTGTAGCC
GTAGTTAGGCCACCACTTCAAGAACTCTGTAGCACCGCCTACATACCTCGCTCTGCTAATCCTGTTACCA
GTGGCTGCTGCCAGTGGCGATAAGTCGTGTCTTACCGGGTTGGACTCAAGACGATAGTTACCGGATAAGG
CGCAGCGGTCGGGCTGAACGGGGGGTTCGTGCACACAGCCCAGCTTGGAGCGAACGACCTACACCGAACT
GAGATACCTACAGCGTGAGCATTGAGAAAGCGCCACGCTTCCCGAAGGGAGAAAGGCGGACAGGTATCCG
GTAAGCGGCAGGGTCGGAACAGGAGAGCGCACGAGGGAGCTTCCAGGGGGAAACGCCTGGTATCTTTATA
GTCCTGTCGGGTTTCGCCACCTCTGACTTGAGCGTCGATTTTTGTGATGCTCGTCAGGGGGGCGGAGCCT
ATGGAAAAACGCCAGCAACGCGGCCTTTTTACGGTTCCTGGCCTTTTGCTGGCCTTTTGCTCACATGTTC
TTTCCTGCGTTATCCCCTGATTCTGTGGATAACCGTATTACCGCCTTTGAGTGAGCTGATACCGCTCGCC
GCAGCCGAACGACCGAGCGCAGCGAGTCAGTGAGCGAGGAAGCGGAAGAGCGCCCAATACGCAAACCGCC
TCTCCCCGCGCGTTGGCCGATTCATTAATGCAGCTGGCACGACAGGTTTCCCGACTGGAAAGCGGGCAGT
GAGCGCAACGCAATTAATACGCGTACCGCTAGCCAGGAAGAGTTTGTAGAAACGCAAAAAGGCCATCCGT
CAGGATGGCCTTCTGCTTAGTTTGATGCCTGGCAGTTTATGGCGGGCGTCCTGCCCGCCACCCTCCGGGC
CGTTGCTTCACAACGTTCAAATCCGCTCCCGGCGGATTTGTCCTACTCAGGAGAGCGTTCACCGACAAAC
AACAGATAAAACGAAAGGCCCAGTCTTCCGACTGAGCCTTTCGTTTTATTTGATGCCTGGCAGTTCCCTA
CTCTCGCGTTAACGCTAGCATGGATGTTTTCCCAGTCACGACGTTGTAAAACGACGGCCAGTCTTAAG
