>Addgene plasmid #63552 | pFusX4-64 | addgene partial sequence | sequence record 119230 | pCR8_R1 5'-cgaaccgaacaggcttatgt-3'
TGCGTCACCCGGCAACCTTGGGTAGCAGCGAAGTCGAGGCATTTCTGTCCTGGCTGGTCTAGACGTCTCG
GCCATGGTCCTGGCACAGCACCGGCAACAGCCGCTGCACCGTTTCGAGCGCTTGCTTGCCGCCACCGTTG
CTGGCGATAGCCACCACTTGGTCCGGGGTCAGGCCATGGTCCTGGCACAGCACCGGCAACAGCCGCTGCA
CCGTTTCGAGCGCTTGCTTGCCGCCACCGTTGCTGGCGATAGCCACCACTTGGTCCGGGGTCAGGCCATG
GTCCTGGCACAGCACCGGCAACAGCCGCTGCACCGTTTCGAGCGCTTGCTTGCCGCCACCGTTGCTGGCG
ATAGCCACCACTTGGTCCGGGGTCAGGGGAGACGCTTAAGACTGGCCGTCGTTTTACAACGTCGTGACTG
GGAAAACATCCATGCTAGCGTTAACGCGAGAGTAGGGAACTGCCAGGCATCAAATAAAACGAAAGGCTCA
GTCGGAAGACTGGGCCTTTCGTTTTATCTGTTGTTTGTCGGTGAACGCTCTCCTGAGTAGGACAAATCCG
CCGGGAGCGGATTTGAACGTTGTGAAGCAACGGCCCGGAAGGGTGGCGGGCAGGACGCCCGCCATAAACT
GCCAGGCATCAAACTAA
