>Addgene plasmid #63552 | pFusX4-64 | addgene partial sequence | sequence record 119231 | pCR8_F1 5'-ttgatgcctggcagttccct-3'
CCAGTCACGACGTTGTAAAACGACGGCCAGTCTTAAGCGTCTCCCCTGACCCCGGACCAAGTGGTGGCTA
TCGCCAGCAACGGTGGCGGCAAGCAAGCGCTCGAAACGGTGCAGCGGCTGTTGCCGGTGCTGTGCCAGGA
CCATGGCCTGACCCCGGACCAAGTGGTGGCTATCGCCAGCAACGGTGGCGGCAAGCAAGCGCTCGAAACG
GTGCAGCGGCTGTTGCCGGTGCTGTGCCAGGACCATGGCCTGACCCCGGACCAAGTGGTGGCTATCGCCA
GCAACGGTGGCGGCAAGCAAGCGCTCGAAACGGTGCAGCGGCTGTTGCCGGTGCTGTGCCAGGACCATGG
CCGAGACGTCTAGACCAGCCAGGACAGAAATGCCTCGACTTCGCTGCTACCCAAGGTTGCCGGGTGACGC
ACACCGTGGAAACGGATGAAGGCACGAACCCAGTGGACATAAGCCTGTTCGGTTCGTAAGCTGTAATGCA
AGTAGCGTATGCGCTCACGCAACTGGTCCAGAACCTTGACCGAACGCAGCGGTGGTAACGGCGCAGTGGC
GGTTTTCATGGCTTGTTATGACTGTTTTTTTGGGGTACAGTCTATGCCTCGGGCATCCAAGCAGCAAGCG
CGTTACGCCGTGGGTCGATGTTTGATGTTATGGAGCAGCAACGATGTTACGCAGCAGGGCAGTCGCCCTA
AAACAAAGTTAAACATTATGAGGGAAGCGGTGATCGCCGAAGTATCGACTCAACTATCAGAGGTAGTTGG
CGTCATCGAGCGCCATCTCGAACCGACGTTGCTGGCCGTACATTTGTACGGCTCCGCAGTGGATGGCGGC
CTGAAGCCACACAGTGATATTGATTTGCTGGTTACGGTGACCGTAAGGCTTGATGAAACAACGCGGCGAG
C
