[The description below was written by a language model from this plasmid's Addgene catalogue record.]
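Description:
pFusX4-64 is a bacterial library plasmid from the FusX system, a one-step method for assembling TALE repeat arrays for TALENs and related genome-targeting proteins. It is built on the FusX4 backbone (about 3 kb without insert), is maintained at high copy number in standard E. coli cloning strains, and is selected with spectinomycin. The record does not include a feature table, so the origin of replication and other backbone elements are not specified; the listed sequencing primers carry pCR8 names, which suggests flanking sequence of that type, but this is not stated outright.

The insert is a synthetic trimer of TALE repeat modules whose repeat-variable diresidues (RVDs) are NG NG NG. In the TALE code NG recognises thymine, so this unit specifies the triplet TTT, as reflected in the alternative name X4_TTT. Within the FusX scheme the pFusX4 plasmids supply RVD positions 10 to 12 of the final array, and this plasmid represents one particular three-RVD combination for that position. The trimer was originally cloned using BsaI sites at both ends, which were destroyed in the process, consistent with Golden Gate-style construction using type IIS enzymes that cut outside their recognition sequence and leave defined overhangs.

In use, the plasmid is chosen when the target DNA sequence reads TTT at positions 10 to 12, and is combined with the corresponding trimer plasmids for the other positions and a receiver vector to produce a full-length TALE DNA-binding domain in one reaction. It carries no expression elements described in the record and serves purely as an assembly component rather than as an expression construct.
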