Addgene plasmid #63552: pFusX4-64
Purpose: Encodes RVD positions 10-12 in TALEN assembly
Depositing lab: Stephen Ekker. Depositing organization: Mayo Foundation for Medical Education and Research. Publication: FusX: A rapid one-step TALE assembly system for genome science. Ma AC, McNulty MS, Tanya PL, Jarryd CM, Martinez-Galvez G, Argue DP, Lee HB, Urban MD, Bullard CE, Blackburn PR, Man TK, Clark KJ, Ekker SC. Hum Gene Ther. 2016 Jun;27(6):451-63. doi: 10.1089/hum.2015.172 PubMed 26854857.
Backbone
  Vector backbone: FusX4
  Backbone size w/o insert (bp): 3008
  Vector type: TALEN
Growth in bacteria
  Bacterial resistance: Spectinomycin, 50 μg/mL
  Growth temperature: 37°C
  Growth strain: DH5alpha
  Copy number: High Copy
Gene/Insert
  Gene/Insert name: NG NG NG (alt name: X4_TTT)
  Species: Synthetic
  Mutation: none
  Cloning method: Restriction Enzyme; 5′ cloning site BsaI (destroyed during cloning); 3′ cloning site BsaI (destroyed during cloning)
  Sequencing primers: 5′ pCR8_F1; 3′ pCR8_R1
Terms and licenses: Academic/Nonprofit Terms; Industry Terms: Not Available to Industry
How to cite: pFusX4-64 was a gift from Stephen Ekker (Addgene plasmid # 63552 ; http://n2t.net/addgene:63552 ; RRID:Addgene_63552)
